>Addgene plasmid #23722 | pDONR223-ADCK2 | depositor partial sequence | sequence record 10927 | Author sequence
ATGGTGGCGCCCTGGCGCGTCTCCGTCAGGGTTTGCCTGTCGCACCTGAGGTGCTTCGAGCTCAGACAGG
GACTCAGCCTCCTGAGGCCCTCCGAGTGCCCTCGCGATGCCAGGCTCTGCTGGCTTCTGCTGGGCACTTT
GCCCAAGGTCGTCTCCCTGTGCGGGGACGTGGGTGAGGGGGCCCCTGACGTTCTGAGTCGGCGAAGGGTC
CGCTGCAGCGGGGCGGCTGGCGCGGGGCCCGCGGAGAGCCTCCCCCGAGCGGGACCTCTGGGCGGCGTCT
TCCTGCATCTCCGCCTCTGGCTTCGCGCCGGCGCTCTGTTGGTGAAATTCTTCCCCCTCCTACTCCTCTA
CCCCCTCACCTACCTGGCTCCCAGCGTCTCCACCCTCTGGCTCCACCTGCTTCTGAAAGCCACCGAGACC
TCAGGCCCAACCTACATCAAACTGGGCCAGTGGGCCAGCACCCGGCGCGATCTGTTTTCGGAGGCTTTCT
GTGCCCAATTTTCCAAGCTGCATGTCCGAGTGACGCCCCACCCGTGGACTCACACTGAGCGCTTCCTTCG
GCAGGCTTTTGGGGATGACTGGGGGAGCATCCTCTCTTTTGAGAACCGGGAACCTGTGGGCTCAGGCTGC
GTGGCCCAGGTGTACAAAGCATACGCCAACACTGCCTTCCTGGAGACTGACAGCGTCCAGAGACTTGGCA
GGGCCTCCTGTCTGCCGCCCTTCTCACATACTGGGGCAGTCGGTGGGCTGAGAGAGCTCTTTGGATACCT
TGGAAATGGCCGGAAACCTCCAGAAAATCTCGCAGACCAGTCGTTTCTAGAAAGGCTGCTCCTCCCTAAA
GCTGACCTGGTTGGATCAAATGCAGGGGTGTCTCGGGCTCAGGTCCCTGGCCACCAACCTGAGGCCACCA
ACCTCATCTCCGTGGCAGTGAAAGTGTTGCACCCTGGCCTGCTCGCTCAGGTGCATATGGACCTGCTGCT
GATGAAGATTGGCAGCCGAGTCCTGGGAGTTTTGCCAGGCATCAAGTGGCTTAGCTTGCCTGAGATTGTG
GAGGAATTTGAGAAGCTGATGGTCCAACAGATTGACCTGCGTTACGAAGCTCAGAATCTAGAACACTTCC
AGGTCAACTTCCGGAATGTGAAAGCCGTCAAGTTCCCCACTCCCAAGAGCCTCTCCTATGGCAGCTGGGA
CGTTTTAAAATTGGGACACCAATTTCAAATGTAA
