>Addgene plasmid #23722 | pDONR223-ADCK2 | addgene partial sequence | sequence record 29486 | 23722 with M13pUC-fwd
TAATGATTTTATTTTGACTGATAGTGACCTGTTCGTTGCAACAAATTGATGAGCAATGCTTTTTTATAAT
GCCAACTTTGTACAAAAAAGCAGGCTTGTAAAACGACGGCCAGTAACTATAACGGTCCTAAGGTAGCGAG
GCCTGGGTGGCGAATTCGGCACGAGGGCGGGCCTCCGGCCTGAGGCCCGGCGAGGTGCTGGAGGGAGCGG
GGCGCGGATCCGGCCCAGATGGGCAGCTCCGTCCGCGGGGTCAGGGCCGGGCTTCGGCTTCACCGCAGCC
TCGCCTGAGCGGGCGCCTCTGAAGTGGAGGGCGGGCCGCCTGGGCCGCGGGCCTCGGGAGGATGGTGGCG
CCCTGGCGCGTCTCCGTCAGGGTTTGCCTGTCGCACCTGAGGTGCTTCGAGCTCAGACAGGGACTCAGCC
TCCTGAGGCCCTCCGAGTGCCCTCGCGATGCCAGGCTCTGCTGGCTTCTGCTGGGCACTTTGCCCAAGGT
CGTCTCCCTGTGCGGGGACGTGGGTGAGGGGGCCCCTGACGTTCTGAGTCGGCGAAGGGTCCGCTGCAGC
GGGGCGGCTGGCGCGGGGCCCGCGGAGAGCCTCCCCCGAGCGGGACCTCTGGGCGGCGTCTTCCTGCATC
TCCGCCTCTGGCTTC
