[The description below was written by a language model from this plasmid's Addgene catalogue record.]
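Description:
pDONR223-ADCK2 is a Gateway entry-type clone built in the pDONR223 donor backbone (about 5 kb without insert), carrying the open reading frame of human ADCK2 (aarF domain containing kinase 2) as an insert of roughly 1.2 kb. It is a bacterial propagation plasmid, maintained at high copy number in standard E. coli cloning strains under spectinomycin selection. The record does not include a feature table, so the origin of replication, the exact recombination sites flanking the ORF and other backbone elements are not itemised. As the product of Gateway cloning into a donor vector, the insert would be expected to sit between attL-type sites that allow LR recombination into destination vectors. M13 forward and reverse priming sites flank the insert for sequence verification.

The plasmid has no promoter listed for driving ADCK2 in eukaryotic cells, and the depositor states explicitly that it is not meant to be transfected directly. Instead it serves as a shuttle source for the ORF. The coding sequence was deliberately cloned without a stop codon, so that recombination into a destination vector places it in frame with a C-terminal epitope tag and stop codon supplied by that vector. The depositor points to a companion set of lentiviral destination vectors (the pLX301–pLX304 series) for expressing such ORFs in mammalian cells. The clone belongs to a kinase ORF collection, and the associated publication concerns resistance to RAF inhibition through reactivation of the MAP kinase pathway, which indicates use in gain-of-function expression experiments.
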