Addgene plasmid #23722: pDONR223-ADCK2
Depositing lab: William Hahn & David Root. Depositing organization: Dana-Farber Cancer Institute. Publication: COT drives resistance to RAF inhibition through MAP kinase pathway reactivation. Johannessen CM, Boehm JS, Kim SY, Thomas SR, Wardwell L, Johnson LA, Emery CM, Stransky N, Cogdill AP, Barretina J, Caponigro G, Hieronymus H, Murray RR, Salehi-Ashtiani K, Hill DE, Vidal M, Zhao JJ, Yang X, Alkan O, Kim S, Harris JL, Wilson CJ, Myer VE, Finan PM, Root DE, Roberts TM, Golub T, Flaherty KT, Dummer R, Weber BL, Sellers WR, Schlegel R, Wargo JA, Hahn WC, Garraway LA. Nature. 2010 Dec 16;468(7326):968-72. doi: 10.1038/nature09627 PubMed 21107320.
Backbone
  Vector backbone: pDONR223
  Backbone manufacturer: Invitrogen
  Backbone size w/o insert (bp): 5005
  Vector type: Gateway Donor vector
Growth in bacteria
  Bacterial resistance: Spectinomycin, 50 μg/mL
  Growth temperature: 37°C
  Growth strain: DH5alpha
  Copy number: High Copy
Gene/Insert
  Gene/Insert name: ADCK2 (alt name: aarF domain containing kinase 2)
  Species: H. sapiens (human)
  Insert size (bp): 1224
  Entrez Gene: ADCK2 (a.k.a. AARF, MGC20727)
  Cloning method: Gateway Cloning
  Sequencing primers: 5′ M13pUC-fwd; 3′ M13rev
Terms and licenses: Academic/Nonprofit Terms; Industry Terms: Not Available to Industry
Depositor comments: The ORF has no Stop codon. This design enables easy recombination into a destination vector to add an epitope tag of choice and Stop codon to the ORF. Do NOT use this plasmid directly for transfections. A set of 4 custom lentiviral vectors is available ( pLX301 (http://www.addgene.org/25895/) , pLX302 (http://www.addgene.org/25896/) , pLX303 (http://www.addgene.org/25897/) , pLX304 (http://www.addgene.org/25890/) ) to be used to express these ORFs in mammalian cells. These plasmids are not included in the kit and must be ordered separately.
How to cite: pDONR223-ADCK2 was a gift from William Hahn & David Root (Addgene plasmid # 23722 ; http://n2t.net/addgene:23722 ; RRID:Addgene_23722)
